Addgene plasmid #37556: pRS303:VC
Depositing lab: Wei-Lih Lee. Depositing organization: University of Massachusetts, Amherst. Publication: Quantitative analysis of Pac1/LIS1-mediated dynein targeting: Implications for regulation of dynein activity in budding yeast. Markus SM, Plevock KM, St Germain BJ, Punch JJ, Meaden CW, Lee WL. Cytoskeleton (Hoboken). 2011 Mar;68(3):157-74. doi: 10.1002/cm.20502. Epub 2011 Feb 3. PubMed 21294277.
Backbone
  Vector backbone: pRS303
  Backbone size w/o insert (bp): 4453
  Vector type: Bacterial Expression
  Selectable markers: HIS3
Growth in bacteria
  Bacterial resistance: Ampicillin, 100 μg/mL
  Growth temperature: 37°C
  Growth strain: DH5alpha
  Copy number: High Copy
Gene/Insert
  Gene/Insert name: Venus C-term (aa 155-238)
  Species: jellyfish Aequorea victoria
  Insert size (bp): 310
  Cloning method: Restriction Enzyme; 5′ cloning site XhoI (not destroyed); 3′ cloning site NotI (not destroyed)
  Sequencing primers: 5′ N/A; 3′ N/A
Terms and licenses: Academic/Nonprofit Terms; Industry Terms: Not Available to Industry
How to cite: pRS303:VC was a gift from Wei-Lih Lee (Addgene plasmid # 37556 ; http://n2t.net/addgene:37556 ; RRID:Addgene_37556)
