[The description below was written by a language model from this plasmid's Addgene catalogue record and pLannotate feature annotations shown in this document.]
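Description:
pRS303:VC is a yeast integrating-type shuttle plasmid built on the pRS303 backbone. It carries the C-terminal fragment of the yellow fluorescent protein Venus (residues 155–238, derived from Aequorea victoria GFP), cloned between the XhoI and NotI sites of the pBluescript-style polylinker. In E. coli it is maintained at high copy through a ColE1/pUC-type origin and selected with ampicillin via the bla gene. An f1 origin is also present and would allow single-stranded DNA production. The yeast marker is S. cerevisiae HIS3 under its own promoter, flanked by small pieces of neighbouring genomic sequence. No yeast replication origin or centromere is annotated, consistent with the pRS303 series relying on chromosomal integration rather than episomal maintenance. The repository lists the vector type as bacterial expression, but the design is that of a yeast tool plasmid.

The roughly 300 bp insert is annotated automatically as a fragment of a cyan Aequorea-derived fluorescent protein, which simply reflects the high similarity among GFP variants; the catalogue identifies it as Venus VC. It sits between the T3 and T7 phage promoters and within the disrupted lacZα region. No yeast promoter or terminator is annotated next to it, so the fragment does not appear to be an independent yeast expression cassette.

VC fragments are one half of a split-Venus pair used in bimolecular fluorescence complementation, where fluorescence is reconstituted only when two tagged proteins come close together. The record does not state the exact use. Given the adjacent HIS3 marker and the associated study of Pac1/LIS1-mediated dynein targeting in budding yeast, a role as a source or template for VC-tagging of yeast genes is plausible.
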