Features (pLannotate 1.2.2; 21 found; start..end, strand, type, name):
     86..190     +  promoter       AmpR promoter: bla
    191..1051    +  CDS            AmpR: β-lactamase; bla; confers resistance to ampicillin, carbenicillin, and related antibiotics
   1222..1810    +  rep_origin     ori: high-copy-number ColE1/pMB1/pBR322/pUC origin of replication
   1993..2085    +  CDS            lacI (fragment): lac repressor; lacI; The lac repressor binds to the lac operator to inhibit transcription in E. coli. This inhibition can be relieved by adding lactose or isopropyl-β-D-thiogalactopyranoside (IPTG).
   2098..2119    +  protein_bind   CAP binding site: CAP binding activates transcription in the presence of cAMP. E. coli catabolite activator protein
   2134..2164    +  promoter       lac promoter: promoter for the E. coli lac operon
   2172..2188    +  protein_bind   lac operator: The lac repressor binds to the lac operator to inhibit transcription in E. coli. This inhibition can be relieved by adding lactose or isopropyl-β-D-thiogalactopyranoside (IPTG). lac repressor encoded by lacI
   2233..2251    +  promoter       T3 promoter: promoter for bacteriophage T3 RNA polymerase
   2264..2285    -  misc_feature   MCS (fragment): pBluescript multiple cloning site
   2300..2584    +  CDS            Turquoise-GL (fragment): Turquoise-GL is a basic (constitutively fluorescent) cyan fluorescent protein published in 2010, derived from Aequorea victoria.
   2587..2611    -  misc_feature   MCS (fragment): pBluescript multiple cloning site
   2620..2638    -  promoter       T7 promoter: promoter for bacteriophage T7 RNA polymerase
   2641..2798    +  CDS            lacZα (fragment): LacZα fragment of β-galactosidase; lacZ fragment
   2806..3261    +  rep_origin     f1 ori (sequence partly withheld): f1 bacteriophage origin of replication; arrow indicates direction of (+) strand synthesis
   3262..3315    -  misc_feature   bom (fragment): basis of mobility region from pBR322
   3272..3565    -  CDS            YO201_YEAST (fragment): Protein uncertain: Swiss-Prot protein existence level 5. From Saccharomyces cerevisiae (strain ATCC 204508 / S288c) (Baker's yeast).
   3522..4181    -  CDS            HIS3: imidazoleglycerol-phosphate dehydratase, required for histidine biosynthesis; S. cerevisiae HIS3; yeast auxotrophic marker
   4182..4369    -  promoter       HIS3 promoter: S. cerevisiae HIS3
   4419..4493    +  CDS            MRM1 (fragment): MRM1_YEAST - Also known as PET56 From Saccharomyces cerevisiae (strain ATCC 204508 / S288c) (Baker's yeast).
   4498..4547    -  misc_feature   bom (fragment): basis of mobility region from pBR322
   4649..1       -  CDS            rop (fragment) (across the origin): Rop protein, which maintains plasmids at low copy number; rop
>Addgene plasmid #37556 | pRS303:VC | depositor full sequence | sequence record 47372 | pRS303:VC sequence 4683 bps
GACGAAAGGGCCTCGTGATACGCCTATTTTTATAGGTTAATGTCATGATAATAAGACGTCAGGTGGCACT
TTTCGGGGAAATGTGCGCGGAACCCCTATTTGTTTATTTTTCTAAATACATTCAAATATGTATCCGCTCA
TGAGACAATAACCCTGATAAATGCTTCAATAATATTGAAAAAGGAAGAGTATGAGTATTCAACATTTCCG
TGTCGCCCTTATTCCCTTTTTTGCGGCATTTTGCCTTCCTGTTTTTGCTCACCCAGAAACGCTGGTGAAA
GTAAAAGATGCTGAAGATCAGTTGGGTGCACGAGTGGGTTACATCGAACTGGATCTCAACAGCGGTAAGA
TCCTTGAGAGTTTTCGCCCCGAAGAACGTTTTCCAATGATGAGCACTTTTAAAGTTCTGCTATGTGGCGC
GGTATTATCCCGTATTGACGCCGGGCAAGAGCAACTCGGTCGCCGCATACACTATTCTCAGAATGACTTG
GTTGAGTACTCACCAGTCACAGAAAAGCATCTTACGGATGGCATGACAGTAAGAGAATTATGCAGTGCTG
CCATAACCATGAGTGATAACACTGCGGCCAACTTACTTCTGACAACGATCGGAGGACCGAAGGAGCTAAC
CGCTTTTTTTCACAACATGGGGGATCATGTAACTCGCCTTGATCGTTGGGAACCGGAGCTGAATGAAGCC
ATACCAAACGACGAGCGTGACACCACGATGCCTGTAGCAATGGCAACAACGTTGCGCAAACTATTAACTG
GCGAACTACTTACTCTAGCTTCCCGGCAACAATTAATAGACTGGATGGAGGCGGATAAAGTTGCAGGACC
ACTTCTGCGCTCGGCCCTTCCGGCTGGCTGGTTTATTGCTGATAAATCTGGAGCCGGTGAGCGTGGGTCT
CGCGGTATCATTGCAGCACTGGGGCCAGATGGTAAGCCCTCCCGTATCGTAGTTATCTACACGACGGGCA
GTCAGGCAACTATGGATGAACGAAATAGACAGATCGCTGAGATAGGTGCCTCACTGATTAAGCATTGGTA
ACTGTCAGACCAAGTTTACTCATATATACTTTAGATTGATTTAAAACTTCATTTTTAATTTAAAAGGATC
TAGGTGAAGATCCTTTTTGATAATCTCATGACCAAAATCCCTTAACGTGAGTTTTCGTTCCACTGAGCGT
CAGACCCCGTAGAAAAGATCAAAGGATCTTCTTGAGATCCTTTTTTTCTGCGCGTAATCTGCTGCTTGCA
AACAAAAAAACCACCGCTACCAGCGGTGGTTTGTTTGCCGGATCAAGAGCTACCAACTCTTTTTCCGAAG
GTAACTGGCTTCAGCAGAGCGCAGATACCAAATACTGTCCTTCTAGTGTAGCCGTAGTTAGGCCACCACT
TCAAGAACTCTGTAGCACCGCCTACATACCTCGCTCTGCTAATCCTGTTACCAGTGGCTGCTGCCAGTGG
CGATAAGTCGTGTCTTACCGGGTTGGACTCAAGACGATAGTTACCGGATAAGGCGCAGCGGTCGGGCTGA
ACGGGGGGTTCGTGCACACAGCCCAGCTTGGAGCGAACGACCTACACCGAACTGAGATACCTACAGCGTG
AGCATTGAGAAAGCGCCACGCTTCCCGAAGGGAGAAAGGCGGACAGGTATCCGGTAAGCGGCAGGGTCGG
AACAGGAGAGCGCACGAGGGAGCTTCCAGGGGGGAACGCCTGGTATCTTTATAGTCCTGTCGGGTTTCGC
CACCTCTGACTTGAGCGTCGATTTTTGTGATGCTCGTCAGGGGGGCCGAGCCTATGGAAAAACGCCAGCA
ACGCGGCCTTTTTACGGTTCCTGGCCTTTTGCTGGCCTTTTGCTCACATGTTCTTTCCTGCGTTATCCCC
TGATTCTGTGGATAACCGTATTACCGCCTTTGAGTGAGCTGATACCGCTCGCCGCAGCCGAACGACCGAG
CGCAGCGAGTCAGTGAGCGAGGAAGCGGAAGAGCGCCCAATACGCAAACCGCCTCTCCCCGCGCGTTGGC
CGATTCATTAATGCAGCTGGCACGACAGGTTTCCCGACTGGAAAGCGGGCAGTGAGCGCAACGCAATTAA
TGTGAGTTACCTCACTCATTAGGCACCCCAGGCTTTACACTTTATGCTTCCGGCTCCTATGTTGTGTGGA
ATTGTGAGCGGATAACAATTTCACACAGGAAACAGCTATGACCATGATTACGCCAAGCTCGGAATTAACC
CTCACTAAAGGGAACAAAAGCTGGGTACCGGGCCCCCCCTCGAGGCTTGTAAAATTCCAAATGAATTAAA
AGGTAAAGTTATGAATCATATGGACAAACAAAAGAATGGTATCAAAGCTAACTTCAAAATTAGACACAAC
ATTGAAGATGGTGGTGTTCAATTAGCTGACCATTATCAACAAAATACTCCAATTGGTGATGGTCCAGTCT
TGTTACCAGACAACCATTACTTATCCTATCAATCTGCCTTATCCAAAGATCCAAACGAAAAGAGAGACCA
CATGGTCTTGTTAGAATTTGTTACTGCTGCTGGTATTACCCATGGTATGGATGAATTGTACAAATAAGCG
GCCGCCACCGCGGTGGAGCTCCAATTCGCCCTATAGTGAGTCGTATTACAATTCACTGGCCGTCGTTTTA
CAACGTCGTGACTGGGAAAACCCTGGCGTTACCCAACTTAATCGCCTTGCAGCACATCCCCCCTTCGCCA
GCTGGCGTAATAGCGAAGAGGCCCGCACCGATCGCCCTTCCCAACAGTTGCGCAGCCTGAATGGCGAATG
GCGCG
[124 nt withheld, positions 2806-2929]
C
[91 nt withheld, positions 2931-3021]
A
[49 nt withheld, positions 3023-3071]
CCTTTGACGTTGGAGTCCACGTTCTTT
[37 nt withheld, positions 3099-3135]
ACCCTATCTCGGTCTATTCTTTTGATTTATAAGGGATTTTGCCGATTTCGGCCTATTGGTTAAAAAATGA
GCTGATTTAACAAAAATTTAACGCGAATTTTAACAAAATATTAACGTTTACAATTTCCTGATGCGGTATT
TTCTCCTTACGCATCTGTGCGGTATTTCACACCGCATATGATCCGTCGAGTTCAAGAGAAAAAAAAAGAA
AAAGCAAAAAGAAAAAAGGAAAGCGCGCCTCGTTCAGAATGACACGTATAGAATGATGCATTACCTTGTC
ATCTTCAGTATCATACTGTTCGTATACATACTTACTGACATTCATAGGTATACATATATACACATGTATA
TATATCGTATGCTGCAGCTTTAAATAATCGGTGTCACTACATAAGAACACCTTTGGTGGAGGGAACATCG
TTGGTACCATTGGGCGAGGTGGCTTCTCTTATGGCAACCGCAAGAGCCTTGAACGCACTCTCACTACGGT
GATGATCATTCTTGCCTCGCAGACAATCAACGTGGAGGGTAATTCTGCTAGCCTCTGCAAAGCTTTCAAG
AAAATGCGGGATCATCTCGCAAGAGAGATCTCCTACTTTCTCCCTTTGCAAACCAAGTTCGACAACTGCG
TACGGCCTGTTCGAAAGATCTACCACCGCTCTGGAAAGTGCCTCATCCAAAGGCGCAAATCCTGATCCAA
ACCTTTTTACTCCACGCGCCAGTAGGGCCTCTTTAAAAGCTTGACCGAGAGCAATCCCGCAGTCTTCAGT
GGTGTGATGGTCGTCTATGTGTAAGTCACCAATGCACTCAACGATTAGCGACCAGCCGGAATGCTTGGCC
AGAGCATGTATCATATGGTCCAGAAACCCTATACCTGTGTGGACGTTAATCACTTGCGATTGTGTGGCCT
GTTCTGCTACTGCTTCTGCCTCTTTTTCTGGGAAGATCGAGTGCTCTATCGCTAGGGGACCACCCTTTAA
AGAGATCGCAATCTGAATCTTGGTTTCATTTGTAATACGCTTTACTAGGGCTTTCTGCTCTGTCATCTTT
GCCTTCGTTTATCTTGCCTGCTCATTTTTTAGTATATTCTTCGAAGAAATCACATTACTTTATATAATGT
ATAATTCATTATGTGATAATGCCAATCGCTAAGAAAAAAAAAGAGTCATCCGCTAGGTGGAAAAAAAAAA
ATGAAAATCATTACCGAGGCATAAAAAAATATAGAGTGTACTAGAGGAGGCCAAGAGTAATAGAAAAAGA
AAATTGCGGGAAAGGACTGTGTTATGACTTCCCTGACTAATGCCGTGTTCAAACGATACCTGGCAGTGAC
TCCTAGCGCTCACCAAGCTCTTAAAACGGAATTATGGTGCACTCTCAGTACAATCTGCTCTGATGCCGCA
TAGTTAAGCCAGCCCCGACACCCGCCAACACCCGCTGACGCGCCCTGACGGGCTTGTCTGCTCCCGGCAT
CCGCTTACAGACAAGCTGTGACCGTCTCCGGGAGCTGCATGTGTCAGAGGTTTTCACCGTCATCACCGAA
ACGCGCGA
