>Addgene plasmid #37556 | pRS303:VC | addgene partial sequence | sequence record 49295 | m13_pUC-fwd
TCGAGGAAGCGCAGTTCGTAGGCAGGGTCGGAACAGGAGAGCGCACGAGGGAGCTTCCAGGGGGGAACGC
CTGGTATCTTTATAGTCCTGTCGGGTTTCGCCACCTCTGACTTGAGCGTCGATTTTTGTGATGCTCGTCA
GGGGGGCCGAGCCTATGGAAAAACGCCAGCAACGCGGCCTTTTTACGGTTCCTGGCCTTTTGCTGGCCTT
TTGCTCACATGTTCTTTCCTGCGTTATCCCCTGATTCTGTGGATAACCGTATTACCGCCTTTGAGTGAGC
TGATACCGCTCGCCGCAGCCGAACGACCGAGCGCAGCGAGTCAGTGAGCGAGGAAGCGGAAGAGCGCCCA
ATACGCAAACCGCCTCTCCCCGCGCGTTGGCCGATTCATTAATGCAGCTGGCACGACAGGTTTCCCGACT
GGAAAGCGGGCAGTGAGCGCAACGCAATTAATGTGAGTTAGCTCACTCATTAGGCACCCCAGGCTTTACA
CTTTATGCTTCCGGCTCGTATGTTGTGTGGAATTGTGAGCGGATAACAATTTCACACAGGAAACAGCTAT
GACCATGATTACGCCAAGCTCGAAATTAACCCTCACTAAAGGGAACAAAAGCTGGGTACCGGGCCCCCCC
TCGAGGCTTGTAAAATTCCAAATGAATTAAAAGGTAAAGTTATGAATCATATGGACAAACAAAAGAATGG
TATCAAAGCTAACTTCAAAATTAGACACAACATTGAAGATGGTGGTGTTCAATTAGCTGACCATTATCAA
CAAAATACTCCAATTGGTGATGGTCCAGTCTTGTTACCAGACAACCATTACTTATCCTATCAATCTGCCT
TATCCAAAGATCCAAACGAAAAGAGAGACCACATGGTCTTGTTAGAATTTGTTACTGCTGCTGGTATTAC
CCATGGTATGGATGAATTGTACAAATAAGCGGCCGCCACCGCGGTGGAGCTCCAATTCGCCC
