>Addgene plasmid #37556 | pRS303:VC | addgene partial sequence | sequence record 49297 | m13_pUC-rev
TTCGCCAGCTCGAAATTAACCCTCACTAAAGGGAACAAAAGCTGGTACCGGGCCCCCCCTCGAGGCTTGT
AAAATTCCAAATGAATTAAAAGGTAAAGTTATGAATCATATGGACAAACAAAAGAATGGTATCAAAGCTA
ACTTCAAAATTAGACACAACATTGAAGATGGTGGTGTTCAATTAGCTGACCATTATCAACAAAATACTCC
AATTGGTGATGGTCCAGTCTTGTTACCAGACAACCATTACTTATCCTATCAATCTGCCTTATCCAAAGAT
CCAAACGAAAAGAGAGACCACATGGTCTTGTTAGAATTTGTTACTGCTGCTGGTATTACCCATGGTATGG
ATGAATTGTACAAATAAGCGGCCGCCACCGCGGTGGAGCTCCAATTCGCCCTATAGTGAGTCGTATTACA
ATTCACTGGCCGTCGTTTTACAACGTCGTGACTGGGAAAACCCTGGCGTTACCCAACTTAATCGCCTTGC
AGCACATCCCCCTTTCGCCAGCTGGCGTAATAGCGAAGAGGCCCGCACCGATCGCCCTTCCCAACAGTTG
CGCAGCCTGAATGGCGAATGG
[124 nt withheld, positions 582-705]
C
[91 nt withheld, positions 707-797]
A
[49 nt withheld, positions 799-847]
CCTTTGACGTTGGAGTCCACGTTCTTTAATAGTGGACTCTTGTCCAACTGGACACCTCACT
